Addgene plasmid #194627: pVY-12 CAT-tag3
Purpose: antibiotic resistance enzyme with cationic peptide tag to promote biomolecular condensate formation in E. coli
Depositing lab: Allie Obermeyer. Depositing organization: Columbia University. Publication: Intracellular phase separation of globular proteins facilitated by short cationic peptides. Yeong V, Wang JW, Horn JM, Obermeyer AC. Nat Commun. 2022 Dec 22;13(1):7882. doi: 10.1038/s41467-022-35529-2. PubMed 36550144.
Backbone
  Vector backbone: pETDuet
  Total vector size (bp): 5908
  Vector type: Bacterial Expression
Growth in bacteria
  Bacterial resistance: Ampicillin, 100 μg/mL
  Growth temperature: 37°C
  Growth strain: DH5alpha
  Copy number: High Copy
Gene/Insert
  Gene/Insert name: CAT-(GGSKKRKKR)3 (alt name: CAT-tag3)
  Promoter: T7
  Tag / fusion protein: GGSKKRKKRGGSKKRKKRGGSKKRKKR (C terminal on insert); MGHHHHHGGA (N terminal on insert)
  Cloning method: Restriction Enzyme; 5′ cloning site NcoI (not destroyed); 3′ cloning site XhoI (not destroyed)
  Sequencing primers: 5′ T7; 3′ T7-term
Terms and licenses: Academic/Nonprofit Terms; Industry Terms: Not Available to Industry
Depositor comments: Please visit https://www.biorxiv.org/content/10.1101/2021.07.08.450573v1 for bioRxiv preprint.
How to cite: pVY-12 CAT-tag3 was a gift from Allie Obermeyer (Addgene plasmid # 194627 ; http://n2t.net/addgene:194627 ; RRID:Addgene_194627)
