[The description below was written by a language model from this plasmid's Addgene catalogue record and pLannotate feature annotations shown in this document.]
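Description:
pVY-12 CAT-tag3 is a 5,908 bp bacterial expression plasmid built on the pETDuet backbone for producing a tagged chloramphenicol acetyltransferase (CAT) in E. coli. It is maintained through a ColE1/pMB1-family origin and selected with ampicillin via the β-lactamase gene and its own promoter. The catalogue lists it as high copy, although the annotation also detects the rop gene and the pBR322 bom region, elements normally associated with copy-number restraint and mobilisation. An f1 phage origin is present, as are short tetracycline-resistance fragments that appear to be non-functional backbone remnants.

The insert was cloned between NcoI and XhoI, both sites being retained. It encodes CAT with a short N-terminal histidine-containing leader and a C-terminal tail made of three repeats of a glycine/serine-linked lysine- and arginine-rich cationic peptide. Expression is driven by a T7 promoter followed by a lac operator and the T7 gene 10 ribosome binding site, and ends at a T7 terminator. The plasmid-borne lacI gene supplies repressor, so transcription needs a host providing T7 RNA polymerase and can be induced with IPTG. Only one T7 expression cassette is annotated. The S-tag and SET1 fragments detected downstream of the CAT coding region are partial vector-derived matches, and the record does not indicate that they form part of the expressed protein.

According to the stated purpose, the cationic tag promotes formation of biomolecular condensates inside E. coli. The construct is therefore suited to studying how short charged peptides drive intracellular phase separation of a folded globular enzyme, here one whose activity confers chloramphenicol resistance.
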