Features (pLannotate 1.2.2; 19 found; start..end, strand, type, name):
    174..365     -  CDS            rop: Rop protein, which maintains plasmids at low copy number; rop
    382..762     +  CDS            YPB1_ECOLX: Protein predicted: Swiss-Prot protein existence level 4. From Escherichia coli.
    824..888     -  CDS            TcR (fragment): tetracycline efflux protein; tet; confers resistance to tetracycline
    903..924     -  protein_bind   CAP binding site: CAP binding activates transcription in the presence of cAMP. E. coli catabolite activator protein
    937..2019    -  CDS            lacI: lac repressor; lacI; The lac repressor binds to the lac operator to inhibit transcription in E. coli. This inhibition can be relieved by adding lactose or isopropyl-β-D-thiogalactopyranoside (IPTG).
   2020..2097    -  promoter       lacI promoter: lacI
   2105..2384    -  CDS            TcR (fragment): tetracycline efflux protein; tet; confers resistance to tetracycline
   2410..2428    +  promoter       T7 promoter: promoter for bacteriophage T7 RNA polymerase
   2429..2453    +  protein_bind   lac operator: The lac repressor binds to the lac operator to inhibit transcription in E. coli. This inhibition can be relieved by adding lactose or isopropyl-β-D-thiogalactopyranoside (IPTG). lac repressor encoded by lacI
   2468..2490    +  RBS            RBS: efficient ribosome binding site from bacteriophage T7 gene 10 (Olins and Rangwala, 1989)
   2530..3183    +  CDS            CmR: chloramphenicol acetyltransferase; cat; confers resistance to chloramphenicol
   3283..3324    +  CDS            S-Tag (fragment): affinity and epitope tag derived from pancreatic ribonuclease A
   3354..3371    +  CDS            SET1 (fragment): solubility-enhancement tag derived from T7 phage gene 10B
   3379..3426    +  terminator     T7 terminator: transcription terminator for bacteriophage T7 RNA polymerase
   3463..3918    +  rep_origin     f1 ori (sequence partly withheld): f1 bacteriophage origin of replication; arrow indicates direction of (+) strand synthesis
   4033..4893    -  CDS            AmpR: β-lactamase; bla; confers resistance to ampicillin, carbenicillin, and related antibiotics
   4894..4986    -  promoter       AmpR promoter: bla
   5067..5655    +  rep_origin     ori: high-copy-number ColE1/pMB1/pBR322/pUC origin of replication
   5841..72      -  misc_feature   bom (across the origin): basis of mobility region from pBR322
>Addgene plasmid #194627 | pVY-12 CAT-tag3 | addgene full sequence | sequence record 382959 | Addgene NGS Result
AATCTGCTCTGATGCCGCATAGTTAAGCCAGTATACACTCCGCTATCGCTACGTGACTGGGTCATGGCTG
CGCCCCGACACCCGCCAACACCCGCTGACGCGCCCTGACGGGCTTGTCTGCTCCCGGCATCCGCTTACAG
ACAAGCTGTGACCGTCTCCGGGAGCTGCATGTGTCAGAGGTTTTCACCGTCATCACCGAAACGCGCGAGG
CAGCTGCGGTAAAGCTCATCAGCGTGGTCGTGAAGCGATTCACAGATGTCTGCCTGTTCATCCGCGTCCA
GCTCGTTGAGTTTCTCCAGAAGCGTTAATGTCTGGCTTCTGATAAAGCGGGCCATGTTAAGGGCGGTTTT
TTCCTGTTTGGTCACTGATGCCTCCGTGTAAGGGGGATTTCTGTTCATGGGGGTAATGATACCGATGAAA
CGAGAGAGGATGCTCACGATACGGGTTACTGATGATGAACATGCCCGGTTACTGGAACGTTGTGAGGGTA
AACAACTGGCGGTATGGATGCGGCGGGACCAGAGAAAAATCACTCAGGGTCAATGCCAGCGCTTCGTTAA
TACAGATGTAGGTGTTCCACAGGGTAGCCAGCAGCATCCTGCGATGCAGATCCGGAACATAATGGTGCAG
GGCGCTGACTTCCGCGTTTCCAGACTTTACGAAACACGGAAACCGAAGACCATTCATGTTGTTGCTCAGG
TCGCAGACGTTTTGCAGCAGCAGTCGCTTCACGTTCGCTCGCGTATCGGTGATTCATTCTGCTAACCAGT
AAGGCAACCCCGCCAGCCTAGCCGGGTCCTCAACGACAGGAGCACGATCATGCTAGTCATGCCCCGCGCC
CACCGGAAGGAGCTGACTGGGTTGAAGGCTCTCAAGGGCATCGGTCGAGATCCCGGTGCCTAATGAGTGA
GCTAACTTACATTAATTGCGTTGCGCTCACTGCCCGCTTTCCAGTCGGGAAACCTGTCGTGCCAGCTGCA
TTAATGAATCGGCCAACGCGCGGGGAGAGGCGGTTTGCGTATTGGGCGCCAGGGTGGTTTTTCTTTTCAC
CAGTGAGACGGGCAACAGCTGATTGCCCTTCACCGCCTGGCCCTGAGAGAGTTGCAGCAAGCGGTCCACG
CTGGTTTGCCCCAGCAGGCGAAAATCCTGTTTGATGGTGGTTAACGGCGGGATATAACATGAGCTGTCTT
CGGTATCGTCGTATCCCACTACCGAGATGTCCGCACCAACGCGCAGCCCGGACTCGGTAATGGCGCGCAT
TGCGCCCAGCGCCATCTGATCGTTGGCAACCAGCATCGCAGTGGGAACGATGCCCTCATTCAGCATTTGC
ATGGTTTGTTGAAAACCGGACATGGCACTCCAGTCGCCTTCCCGTTCCGCTATCGGCTGAATTTGATTGC
GAGTGAGATATTTATGCCAGCCAGCCAGACGCAGACGCGCCGAGACAGAACTTAATGGGCCCGCTAACAG
CGCGATTTGCTGGTGACCCAATGCGACCAGATGCTCCACGCCCAGTCGCGTACCGTCTTCATGGGAGAAA
ATAATACTGTTGATGGGTGTCTGGTCAGAGACATCAAGAAATAACGCCGGAACATTAGTGCAGGCAGCTT
CCACAGCAATGGCATCCTGGTCATCCAGCGGATAGTTAATGATCAGCCCACTGACGCGTTGCGCGAGAAG
ATTGTGCACCGCCGCTTTACAGGCTTCGACGCCGCTTCGTTCTACCATCGACACCACCACGCTGGCACCC
AGTTGATCGGCGCGAGATTTAATCGCCGCGACAATTTGCGACGGCGCGTGCAGGGCCAGACTGGAGGTGG
CAACGCCAATCAGCAACGACTGTTTGCCCGCCAGTTGTTGTGCCACGCGGTTGGGAATGTAATTCAGCTC
CGCCATCGCCGCTTCCACTTTTTCCCGCGTTTTCGCAGAAACGTGGCTGGCCTGGTTCACCACGCGGGAA
ACGGTCTGATAAGAGACACCGGCATACTCTGCGACATCGTATAACGTTACTGGTTTCACATTCACCACCC
TGAATTGACTCTCTTCCGGGCGCTATCATGCCATACCGCGAAAGGTTTTGCGCCATTCGATGGTGTCCGG
GATCTCGACGCTCTCCCTTATGCGACTCCTGCATTAGGAAGCAGCCCAGTAGTAGGTTGAGGCCGTTGAG
CACCGCCGCCGCAAGGAATGGTGCATGCAAGGAGATGGCGCCCAACAGTCCCCCGGCCACGGGGCCTGCC
ACCATACCCACGCCGAAACAAGCGCTCATGAGCCCGAAGTGGCGAGCCCGATCTTCCCCATCGGTGATGT
CGGCGATATAGGCGCCAGCAACCGCACCTGTGGCGCCGGTGATGCCGGCCACGATGCGTCCGGCGTAGAG
GATCGAGATCGATCTCGATCCCGCGAAATTAATACGACTCACTATAGGGGAATTGTGAGCGGATAACAAT
TCCCCTCTAGAAATAATTTTGTTTAACTTTAAGAAGGAGATATACCATGGGTCATCACCACCACCATCAC
GGTGGCGCTGAGAAAAAAATCACTGGATATACCACCGTTGATATATCCCAATGGCATCGTAAAGAACATT
TTGAGGCATTTCAGTCAGTTGCTCAATGTACCTATAACCAGACCGTTCAGCTGGATATTACGGCCTTTTT
AAAGACCGTAAAGAAAAATAAGCACAAGTTTTATCCGGCCTTTATTCACATTCTTGCCCGCCTGATGAAT
GCTCATCCGGAATTCCGTATGGCAATGAAAGACGGTGAGCTGGTGATATGGGATAGTGTTCACCCTTGTT
ACACCGTTTTCCATGAGCAAACTGAAACGTTTTCATCGCTCTGGAGTGAATACCACGACGATTTCCGGCA
GTTTCTACACATATATTCGCAAGATGTGGCGTGTTACGGTGAAAACCTGGCCTATTTCCCTAAAGGGTTT
ATTGAGAATATGTTTTTCGTCTCAGCCAATCCCTGGGTGAGTTTCACCAGTTTTGATTTAAACGTGGCCA
ATATGGACAACTTCTTCGCCCCCGTTTTCACCATGGGCAAATATTATACGCAAGGCGACAAGGTGCTGAT
GCCGCTGGCGATTCAGGTTCATCATGCCGTCTGTGATGGCTTCCATGTCGGCAGAATGCTTAATGAATTA
CAACAGTACTGCGATGAGTGGCAGGGCGGGGCGGGAGGAAGCAAGAAACGCAAGAAGCGTGGCGGTAGCA
AAAAGCGTAAGAAGCGTGGAGGTTCAAAGAAACGTAAAAAGCGATAATAACTCGAGTCTGGTAAAGAAAC
CGCTGCTGCGAAATTTGAACGCCAGCACATGGACTCGTCTACTAGCGCAGCTTAATTAACCTAGGCTGCT
GCCACCGCTGAGCAATAACTAGCATAACCCCTTGGGGCCTCTAAACGGGTCTTGAGGGGTTTTTTGCTGA
AAGGAGGAACTATATCCGGATTGGCGAATGGG
[124 nt withheld, positions 3463-3586]
C
[91 nt withheld, positions 3588-3678]
A
[49 nt withheld, positions 3680-3728]
CCTTTGACGTTGGAGTCCACGTTCTTT
[37 nt withheld, positions 3756-3792]
ACCCTATCTCGGTCTATTCTTTTGATTTATAAGGGATTTTGCCGATTTCGGCCTATTGGTTAAAAAATGA
GCTGATTTAACAAAAATTTAACGCGAATTTTAACAAAATATTAACGTTTACAATTTCTGGCGGCACGATG
GCATGAGATTATCAAAAAGGATCTTCACCTAGATCCTTTTAAATTAAAAATGAAGTTTTAAATCAATCTA
AAGTATATATGAGTAAACTTGGTCTGACAGTTACCAATGCTTAATCAGTGAGGCACCTATCTCAGCGATC
TGTCTATTTCGTTCATCCATAGTTGCCTGACTCCCCGTCGTGTAGATAACTACGATACGGGAGGGCTTAC
CATCTGGCCCCAGTGCTGCAATGATACCGCGAGACCCACGCTCACCGGCTCCAGATTTATCAGCAATAAA
CCAGCCAGCCGGAAGGGCCGAGCGCAGAAGTGGTCCTGCAACTTTATCCGCCTCCATCCAGTCTATTAAT
TGTTGCCGGGAAGCTAGAGTAAGTAGTTCGCCAGTTAATAGTTTGCGCAACGTTGTTGCCATTGCTACAG
GCATCGTGGTGTCACGCTCGTCGTTTGGTATGGCTTCATTCAGCTCCGGTTCCCAACGATCAAGGCGAGT
TACATGATCCCCCATGTTGTGCAAAAAAGCGGTTAGCTCCTTCGGTCCTCCGATCGTTGTCAGAAGTAAG
TTGGCCGCAGTGTTATCACTCATGGTTATGGCAGCACTGCATAATTCTCTTACTGTCATGCCATCCGTAA
GATGCTTTTCTGTGACTGGTGAGTACTCAACCAAGTCATTCTGAGAATAGTGTATGCGGCGACCGAGTTG
CTCTTGCCCGGCGTCAATACGGGATAATACCGCGCCACATAGCAGAACTTTAAAAGTGCTCATCATTGGA
AAACGTTCTTCGGGGCGAAAACTCTCAAGGATCTTACCGCTGTTGAGATCCAGTTCGATGTAACCCACTC
GTGCACCCAACTGATCTTCAGCATCTTTTACTTTCACCAGCGTTTCTGGGTGAGCAAAAACAGGAAGGCA
AAATGCCGCAAAAAAGGGAATAAGGGCGACACGGAAATGTTGAATACTCATACTCTTCCTTTTTCAATCA
TGATTGAAGCATTTATCAGGGTTATTGTCTCATGAGCGGATACATATTTGAATGTATTTAGAAAAATAAA
CAAATAGGTCATGACCAAAATCCCTTAACGTGAGTTTTCGTTCCACTGAGCGTCAGACCCCGTAGAAAAG
ATCAAAGGATCTTCTTGAGATCCTTTTTTTCTGCGCGTAATCTGCTGCTTGCAAACAAAAAAACCACCGC
TACCAGCGGTGGTTTGTTTGCCGGATCAAGAGCTACCAACTCTTTTTCCGAAGGTAACTGGCTTCAGCAG
AGCGCAGATACCAAATACTGTCCTTCTAGTGTAGCCGTAGTTAGGCCACCACTTCAAGAACTCTGTAGCA
CCGCCTACATACCTCGCTCTGCTAATCCTGTTACCAGTGGCTGCTGCCAGTGGCGATAAGTCGTGTCTTA
CCGGGTTGGACTCAAGACGATAGTTACCGGATAAGGCGCAGCGGTCGGGCTGAACGGGGGGTTCGTGCAC
ACAGCCCAGCTTGGAGCGAACGACCTACACCGAACTGAGATACCTACAGCGTGAGCTATGAGAAAGCGCC
ACGCTTCCCGAAGGGAGAAAGGCGGACAGGTATCCGGTAAGCGGCAGGGTCGGAACAGGAGAGCGCACGA
GGGAGCTTCCAGGGGGAAACGCCTGGTATCTTTATAGTCCTGTCGGGTTTCGCCACCTCTGACTTGAGCG
TCGATTTTTGTGATGCTCGTCAGGGGGGCGGAGCCTATGGAAAAACGCCAGCAACGCGGCCTTTTTACGG
TTCCTGGCCTTTTGCTGGCCTTTTGCTCACATGTTCTTTCCTGCGTTATCCCCTGATTCTGTGGATAACC
GTATTACCGCCTTTGAGTGAGCTGATACCGCTCGCCGCAGCCGAACGACCGAGCGCAGCGAGTCAGTGAG
CGAGGAAGCGGAAGAGCGCCTGATGCGGTATTTTCTCCTTACGCATCTGTGCGGTATTTCACACCGCAAT
GGTGCACTCTCAGTAC
